Addgene plasmid #162378: pGP-AAV-syn-FLEX-jGCaMP8m-WPRE
Purpose: AAV-mediated expression of ultrafast protein calcium sensor under the Syn promoter, Cre-dependent expression
Depositing lab: GENIE Project. Depositing organization: HHMI, Janelia Research Campus. Publication: jGCaMP8 Fast Genetically Encoded Calcium Indicators. Zhang Y, Rózsa M, Bushey D, Zheng J, Reep D, Broussard GJ, Tsang A, Tsegaye G, Patel R, Narayan S, Li JX, Zhang R, Ahrens MB, Turner GC, Wang SS-H, Svoboda K, Korff W, Schreiter ER, Hasseman JP, Kolb I, Looger LL. Janelia Research Campus, Online Resource (2020) doi:10.25378/janelia.13148243.
Backbone
  Vector backbone: AAV-Syn-FLEX
  Backbone manufacturer: Scott Sternson
  Vector type: Mammalian Expression, AAV, Cre/Lox
Growth in bacteria
  Bacterial resistance: Ampicillin, 100 μg/mL
  Growth temperature: 30°C
  Growth strain: NEB Stable
  Copy number: Low Copy
Gene/Insert
  Gene/Insert name: jGCaMP8m (alt name: variant 686)
  Species: R. norvegicus (rat), G. gallus (chicken); A. victoria (jellyfish)
  Insert size (bp): 1269
  Mutation: A25G F286Y
  Promoter: Synapsin
  Tag / fusion protein: 6xHis (N terminal on insert)
  Cloning method: Restriction Enzyme; 5′ cloning site Unknown (unknown if destroyed); 3′ cloning site Unknown (unknown if destroyed)
Terms and licenses: Academic/Nonprofit Terms; Industry Terms: Not Available to Industry
Depositor comments: For additional description and application data, see Zhang & Rózsa et al. (2023). Fast and sensitive GCaMP calcium indicators for imaging neural populations. Nature, 615(7954), 884–891. https://doi.org/10.1038/s41586-023-05828-9.
How to cite: pGP-AAV-syn-FLEX-jGCaMP8m-WPRE was a gift from GENIE Project (Addgene plasmid # 162378 ; http://n2t.net/addgene:162378 ; RRID:Addgene_162378) For viral preps, please replace (Addgene plasmid # 162378) in the above sentence with: (Addgene viral prep # 162378-AAV1), (Addgene viral prep # 162378-AAV5), (Addgene viral prep # 162378-AAV9), or (Addgene viral prep # 162378-AAVrg)
