[The description below was written by a language model from this plasmid's Addgene catalogue record, the feature table of its GenBank file and pLannotate feature annotations shown in this document.]
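Description:
pGP-AAV-syn-FLEX-jGCaMP8m-WPRE is an AAV transfer plasmid built on the AAV-Syn-FLEX backbone for Cre-dependent, neuron-restricted expression of the fast genetically encoded calcium indicator jGCaMP8m. The 5.8 kb plasmid carries a ColE1/pUC-type origin, an f1 origin and an ampicillin resistance gene outside the viral genome. Although the origin is annotated as a high-copy type, the catalogue lists the plasmid as low copy and names a recombination-deficient strain for growth, as is common for ITR-containing plasmids. AAV2 inverted terminal repeats flank the expression cassette and provide the signals for replication and packaging into AAV particles. One of them is annotated only as a fragment.

Within the ITRs, the human synapsin I promoter is followed by a FLEX (double-inverted) switch. The sensor coding sequence lies on the reverse strand relative to the promoter, bracketed by a lox2272/loxP pair on each side, with the two pairs in opposing orientations. Without Cre the open reading frame is antisense and not expressed. Cre recombination between the compatible sites inverts the cassette and then excises a site from each pair, locking the gene in the sense orientation. A WPRE downstream enhances transcript stability and expression, and is followed by an SV40 polyadenylation signal.

The automated annotation labels the insert as a GCaMP6s fragment, reflecting homology. The catalogue identifies it as jGCaMP8m (variant 686, with A25G and F286Y changes), a 1,269 bp sensor with rat, chicken and jellyfish-derived components and an N-terminal 6xHis tag. The accompanying GenBank record covers only this insert, in inverted orientation. The construct is used to image calcium activity in Cre-defined neuronal populations.
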