Features (pLannotate 1.2.2; 18 found; start..end, strand, type, name):
     44..491     +  promoter       hSyn promoter: human synapsin I promoter; confers neuron-specific expression (Kügler et al., 2003)
    521..554     -  protein_bind   lox2272: Cre-mediated recombination occurs in the 8-bp core sequence (GGATACTT). lox2272 sites are compatible with each other, but incompatible with loxP or loxN sites (Lee and Saito, 1988). Cre recombinase
    617..650     -  protein_bind   loxP: Cre-mediated recombination occurs in the 8-bp core sequence (GCATACAT). Cre recombinase
    661..1833    -  CDS            GCaMP6s (fragment): improved fluorescent protein-based calcium sensor (Chen et al., 2013)
   1946..1979    +  protein_bind   lox2272: Cre-mediated recombination occurs in the 8-bp core sequence (GGATACTT). lox2272 sites are compatible with each other, but incompatible with loxP or loxN sites (Lee and Saito, 1988). Cre recombinase
   2050..2083    +  protein_bind   loxP: Cre-mediated recombination occurs in the 8-bp core sequence (GCATACAT). Cre recombinase
   2101..2125    +  misc_feature   MCS (fragment): pBluescript multiple cloning site
   2125..2713    +  misc_feature   WPRE: woodchuck hepatitis virus posttranscriptional regulatory element
   2756..2877    -  polyA_signal   SV40 poly(A) signal: SV40 polyadenylation signal
   2900..2968    -  CDS            large T antigen (fragment): large T antigen from SV40 (simian virus 40)
   3039..3172    +  repeat_region  AAV2 ITR: inverted terminal repeat of adeno-associated virus serotype 2 inverted
   3166..3222    -  CDS            lacI (fragment): lac repressor; lacI; The lac repressor binds to the lac operator to inhibit transcription in E. coli. This inhibition can be relieved by adding lactose or isopropyl-β-D-thiogalactopyranoside (IPTG).
   3405..3993    -  rep_origin     ori: high-copy-number ColE1/pMB1/pBR322/pUC origin of replication
   4164..5024    -  CDS            AmpR: β-lactamase; bla; confers resistance to ampicillin, carbenicillin, and related antibiotics
   5025..5129    -  promoter       AmpR promoter: bla
   5182..5610    -  rep_origin     f1 ori (sequence partly withheld): f1 bacteriophage origin of replication; arrow indicates direction of (+) strand synthesis
   5615..5684    -  CDS            lacZα (fragment): LacZα fragment of β-galactosidase; lacZ fragment
   5679..5811    -  repeat_region  AAV2 ITR (fragment): inverted terminal repeat of adeno-associated virus serotype 2 inverted
>Addgene plasmid #162378 | pGP-AAV-syn-FLEX-jGCaMP8m-WPRE | addgene full sequence | sequence record 318373 | Addgene NGS Result
TAGCCATGCTCTAGGAAGATCTCTGCAGAGGGCCCTGCGTATGAGTGCAAGTGGGTTTTAGGACCAGGAT
GAGGCGGGGTGGGGGTGCCTACCTGACGACCGACCCCGACCCACTGGACAAGCACCCAACCCCCATTCCC
CAAATTGCGCATCCCCTATCAGAGAGGGGGAGGGGAAACAGGATGCGGCGAGGCGCGTGCGCACTGCCAG
CTTCAGCACCGCGGACAGTGCCTTCGCCCCCGCCTGGCGGCGCGCGCCACCGCCGCCTCAGCACTGAAGG
CGCGCTGACGTCACTCGCCGGTCCCCCGCAAACTCCCCTTCCCGGCCACCTTGGTCGCGTCCGCGCCGCC
GCCGGCCCAGCCGGACCGCACCACGCGAGGCGCGAGATAGGGGGGCACGGGCGCGACCATCTGCGCTGCG
GCGCCGGCGACTCAGCGCTGCCTCAGTCTGCGGTGGGCAGCGGAGGAGTCGTGTCGTGCCTGAGAGCGCA
GTCGAATTCAAGCTGCTAGCAAGGATCCCCATAACTTCGTATAAAGTATCCTATACGAAGTTATATCAAA
ATAGGAAGACCAATGCTTCACCATCGACCCGAATTGCCAAGCATCACCATCGACCCATAACTTCGTATAA
TGTATGCTATACGAAGTTATACTAGAGCTTTCACTTCGCTGTCATCATTTGTACAAACTCTTCGTAGTTT
ACCTGACCATCCCCATCGATGTCTGCTTCCCTGATCATTTCATCAACCTCTTCATCTGTTAACTTCTCTC
CAAGGTTTGTCATCACGTGGCGAAGCTCTGCTGCACTGATGTAGCCATTGCCATCCTTATCAAACACACC
GAACGCTTCTCTAATTTCTTCTTCCGTGTCCCTGTATTTCATTTTTCTTGCCATCATTGTCAGGAACTCA
GGGAAGTCGATTGTGCCGTCACCGTCGGCATCTACTTCATTGATCATGTCCTGCAGCTCTGCTTCTGTGG
GGTTCTGCCCCAGAGACCGCATCACCGTCCCCAGCTCCTTGGTTGTTATTGTCCCATCCCCGTCCTTGTC
AAATAGGGAGAAAGCCTCTTTGTATTCTGCGATCTGCTCTTCAGTCAGTTGGTCCGGCAGGTTGTACTCC
AGCTTGTGCCCCAGGATGTTGCCGTCCTCCTTGAAGTCGATGCCCTTCAGCTCGATGCGGTTCACCAGGG
TGTCGCCCTCGAACTTCACCTCGGCGCGGGTCTTGTAGTTGCCGTCGTCCTTGAAGAAGATGGTGCGCTC
CTGGATGTAGCCTTCGGGCATGGCGGACTTGAAGAAGTCGTGCTGCTTCATGTGGTCGGGGTAGCGGCTG
AAGCACTGCACGCCGTAGGTCAGGGTGGTCACGAGGGTGGGCCAGGGCACGGGCAGCTTGCCGGTGGTGC
AGATGAACTTCAGGGTCAGCTTGCCGTAGGTGGCATCGCCCTCACCCTCGCCGGACACGCTGAACTTGTG
GCCGTTTACGTCGCCGTCCAGCTCGACCAGGATGGGCACCACCCCGGTGAACAGCTCCTCGCCCTTGCTC
ACCATGCTCCCTCCGGTACCGCCCTTGTACAGCTCGTCCATGCCGAGAGTGATCCCGGCGGCGGTCACGA
ACTCCAGCAGGACCATGTGATCGCGCTTCTCGTTGGGGTCTTTCGAAAGTTTGGACTCCACGCTCAGGTA
GTGGTTGTCGGGCAGCAGCACGGGGCCGTCGCCGATGGGGGTGTTCTGCTGGTAGTGGTAGGCGAGCTGC
ACGCCGCCGTCCTCGATGTTGTGGCGGATGTGGAAGTTCGCCTTGATGCCGTTCTTCTGCTTGTCGGCCT
TGATATAGACGTTGATCTTCAGGCCCATCAGGCGGCCGATGATCTTCACGGCGGTGGCCACCTCCTTGAA
GGTCTTCTTGCGACGCGTGTGATGATGGTGATGATGCATGGTGGCGGATCCTAGTATAACTTCGTATAGG
ATACTTTATACGAAGTTATCATTGGGATTCTTCCTATTTTGATCCAAGCATCACCATCGACCCTCTAGTC
CAGATCTCACCATCGACCCATAACTTCGTATAGCATACATTATACGAAGTTATGTCCCTCGAAGAGGTTC
GAATTCGATATCAAGCTTATCGATAATCAACCTCTGGATTACAAAATTTGTGAAAGATTGACTGGTATTC
TTAACTATGTTGCTCCTTTTACGCTATGTGGATACGCTGCTTTAATGCCTTTGTATCATGCTATTGCTTC
CCGTATGGCTTTCATTTTCTCCTCCTTGTATAAATCCTGGTTGCTGTCTCTTTATGAGGAGTTGTGGCCC
GTTGTCAGGCAACGTGGCGTGGTGTGCACTGTGTTTGCTGACGCAACCCCCACTGGTTGGGGCATTGCCA
CCACCTGTCAGCTCCTTTCCGGGACTTTCGCTTTCCCCCTCCCTATTGCCACGGCGGAACTCATCGCCGC
CTGCCTTGCCCGCTGCTGGACAGGGGCTCGGCTGTTGGGCACTGACAATTCCGTGGTGTTGTCGGGGAAA
TCATCGTCCTTTCCTTGGCTGCTCGCCTGTGTTGCCACCTGGATTCTGCGCGGGACGTCCTTCTGCTACG
TCCCTTCGGCCCTCAATCCAGCGGACCTTCCTTCCCGCGGCCTGCTGCCGGCTCTGCGGCCTCTTCCGCG
TCTTCGCCTTCGCCCTCAGACGAGTCGGATCTCCCTTTGGGCCGCCTCCCCGCATCGATACCGTCGACCC
GGGCGGCCGCTTCGAGCAGACATGATAAGATACATTGATGAGTTTGGACAAACCACAACTAGAATGCAGT
GAAAAAAATGCTTTATTTGTGAAATTTGTGATGCTATTGCTTTATTTGTAACCATTATAAGCTGCAATAA
ACAAGTTAACAACAACAATTGCATTCATTTTATGTTTCAGGTTCAGGGGGAGATGTGGGAGGTTTTTTAA
AGCAAGTAAAACCTCTACAAATGTGGTAAAATCGATAAGGATCTTCCTAGAGCATGGCTACGTAGATAAG
TAGCATGGCGGGTTAATCATTAACTACAAGGAACCCCTAGTGATGGAGTTGGCCACTCCCTCTCTGCGCG
CTCGCTCGCTCACTGAGGCCGGGCGACCAAAGGTCGCCCGACGCCCGGGCTTTGCCCGGGCGGCCTCAGT
GAGCGAGCGAGCGCGCAGCTGCATTAATGAATCGGCCAACGCGCGGGGAGAGGCGGTTTGCGTATTGGGC
GCTCTTCCGCTTCCTCGCTCACTGACTCGCTGCGCTCGGTCGTTCGGCTGCGGCGAGCGGTATCAGCTCA
CTCAAAGGCGGTAATACGGTTATCCACAGAATCAGGGGATAACGCAGGAAAGAACATGTGAGCAAAAGGC
CAGCAAAAGGCCAGGAACCGTAAAAAGGCCGCGTTGCTGGCGTTTTTCCATAGGCTCCGCCCCCCTGACG
AGCATCACAAAAATCGACGCTCAAGTCAGAGGTGGCGAAACCCGACAGGACTATAAAGATACCAGGCGTT
TCCCCCTGGAAGCTCCCTCGTGCGCTCTCCTGTTCCGACCCTGCCGCTTACCGGATACCTGTCCGCCTTT
CTCCCTTCGGGAAGCGTGGCGCTTTCTCATAGCTCACGCTGTAGGTATCTCAGTTCGGTGTAGGTCGTTC
GCTCCAAGCTGGGCTGTGTGCACGAACCCCCCGTTCAGCCCGACCGCTGCGCCTTATCCGGTAACTATCG
TCTTGAGTCCAACCCGGTAAGACACGACTTATCGCCACTGGCAGCAGCCACTGGTAACAGGATTAGCAGA
GCGAGGTATGTAGGCGGTGCTACAGAGTTCTTGAAGTGGTGGCCTAACTACGGCTACACTAGAAGAACAG
TATTTGGTATCTGCGCTCTGCTGAAGCCAGTTACCTTCGGAAAAAGAGTTGGTAGCTCTTGATCCGGCAA
ACAAACCACCGCTGGTAGCGGTGGTTTTTTTGTTTGCAAGCAGCAGATTACGCGCAGAAAAAAAGGATCT
CAAGAAGATCCTTTGATCTTTTCTACGGGGTCTGACGCTCAGTGGAACGAAAACTCACGTTAAGGGATTT
TGGTCATGAGATTATCAAAAAGGATCTTCACCTAGATCCTTTTAAATTAAAAATGAAGTTTTAAATCAAT
CTAAAGTATATATGAGTAAACTTGGTCTGACAGTTACCAATGCTTAATCAGTGAGGCACCTATCTCAGCG
ATCTGTCTATTTCGTTCATCCATAGTTGCCTGACTCCCCGTCGTGTAGATAACTACGATACGGGAGGGCT
TACCATCTGGCCCCAGTGCTGCAATGATACCGCGAGACCCACGCTCACCGGCTCCAGATTTATCAGCAAT
AAACCAGCCAGCCGGAAGGGCCGAGCGCAGAAGTGGTCCTGCAACTTTATCCGCCTCCATCCAGTCTATT
AATTGTTGCCGGGAAGCTAGAGTAAGTAGTTCGCCAGTTAATAGTTTGCGCAACGTTGTTGCCATTGCTA
CAGGCATCGTGGTGTCACGCTCGTCGTTTGGTATGGCTTCATTCAGCTCCGGTTCCCAACGATCAAGGCG
AGTTACATGATCCCCCATGTTGTGCAAAAAAGCGGTTAGCTCCTTCGGTCCTCCGATCGTTGTCAGAAGT
AAGTTGGCCGCAGTGTTATCACTCATGGTTATGGCAGCACTGCATAATTCTCTTACTGTCATGCCATCCG
TAAGATGCTTTTCTGTGACTGGTGAGTACTCAACCAAGTCATTCTGAGAATAGTGTATGCGGCGACCGAG
TTGCTCTTGCCCGGCGTCAATACGGGATAATACCGCGCCACATAGCAGAACTTTAAAAGTGCTCATCATT
GGAAAACGTTCTTCGGGGCGAAAACTCTCAAGGATCTTACCGCTGTTGAGATCCAGTTCGATGTAACCCA
CTCGTGCACCCAACTGATCTTCAGCATCTTTTACTTTCACCAGCGTTTCTGGGTGAGCAAAAACAGGAAG
GCAAAATGCCGCAAAAAAGGGAATAAGGGCGACACGGAAATGTTGAATACTCATACTCTTCCTTTTTCAA
TATTATTGAAGCATTTATCAGGGTTATTGTCTCATGAGCGGATACATATTTGAATGTATTTAGAAAAATA
AACAAATAGGGGTTCCGCGCACATTTCCCCGAAAAGTGCCACCTAAATTGTAAGCGTTAATATTTTGTTA
AAATTCGCGTTAAATTTTTGTTAAATCAGCTCATTTTTTAACCAATAGGCCGAAATCGGCAAAATCCCTT
ATAAATCAAAAGAATAGACCGAGATAGGGT
[37 nt withheld, positions 5281-5317]
AAAGAACGTGGACTCCAACGTCAAAGG
[49 nt withheld, positions 5345-5393]
T
[91 nt withheld, positions 5395-5485]
G
[124 nt withheld, positions 5487-5610]
CCCATTCGCCATTCAGGCTGCGCAACTGTTGGGAAGGGCGATCGGTGCGGGCCTCTTCGCTATTACGCCA
GCTGCGCGCTCGCTCGCTCACTGAGGCCGCCCGGGCAAAGCCCGGGCGTCGGGCGACCTTTGGTCGCCCG
GCCTCAGTGAGCGAGCGAGCGCGCAGAGAGGGAGTGGCCAACTCCATCACTAGGGGTTCCTTGTAGTTAA
TGATTAACCCGCCATGCTACTTATCTACG
