LOCUS       Exported 1269 bp ds-DNA linear SYN 18-MAY-2021
DEFINITION  AAV-mediated expression of ultrafast protein calcium sensor under
            the Syn promoter, Cre-dependent expression.
ACCESSION   .
VERSION     .
KEYWORDS    pGP-AAV-syn-FLEX-jGCaMP8m-WPRE
SOURCE      synthetic DNA construct
  ORGANISM  synthetic DNA construct
REFERENCE   1 (bases 1 to 1269)
  AUTHORS   Zhang , Yan; Rozsa, Marton; Bushey, Daniel; Zheng, Jihong; Reep,
            Daniel; Broussard, Gerard Joey; Tsang, Arthur; Tsegaye, Getahun;
            Patel, Ronak; Narayan, Sujatha; Li, Jing Xuan; Zhang, Rongwei;
            Ahrens, Misha B.; Turner, Glenn C.; Wang, Samuel S.-H.; Svoboda,
            Karel; Korff, Wyatt; Schreiter, Eric R.; Hasseman, Jeremy P.; Kolb,
            Ilya; Looger, Loren L
  TITLE     jGCaMP8 Fast Genetically Encoded Calcium Indicators
  JOURNAL   Janelia Research Campus. Online resource. 2020
REFERENCE   2 (bases 1 to 1269)
  AUTHORS   .
  TITLE     Direct Submission
  JOURNAL   Exported May 18, 2021 from SnapGene Server 1.1.58
            http://www.snapgene.com
FEATURES             Location/Qualifiers
     source          1..1269
                     /organism="synthetic DNA construct"
                     /mol_type="other DNA"
     primer_bind     560..579
                     /label=EXFP-R
                     /note="For distinguishing EGFP variants, reverse primer"
     primer_bind     819..840
                     /label=EGFP-N
                     /note="EGFP, reverse primer"
     primer_bind     complement(946..967)
                     /label=EGFP-C
                     /note="EGFP, forward primer"
     CDS             complement(1249..1266)
                     /codon_start=1
                     /product="6xHis affinity tag"
                     /label=6xHis
                     /translation="HHHHHH"
ORIGIN
        1 tcacttcgct gtcatcattt gtacaaactc ttcgtagttt acctgaccat ccccatcgat
       61 gtctgcttcc ctgatcattt catcaacctc ttcatctgtt aacttctctc caaggtttgt
      121 catcacgtgg cgaagctctg ctgcactgat gtagccattg ccatccttat caaacacacc
      181 gaacgcttct ctaatttctt cttccgtgtc cctgtatttc atttttcttg ccatcattgt
      241 caggaactca gggaagtcga ttgtgccgtc accgtcggca tctacttcat tgatcatgtc
      301 ctgcagctct gcttctgtgg ggttctgccc cagagaccgc atcaccgtcc ccagctcctt
      361 ggttgttatt gtcccatccc cgtccttgtc aaatagggag aaagcctctt tgtattctgc
      421 gatctgctct tcagtcagtt ggtccggcag gttgtactcc agcttgtgcc ccaggatgtt
      481 gccgtcctcc ttgaagtcga tgcccttcag ctcgatgcgg ttcaccaggg tgtcgccctc
      541 gaacttcacc tcggcgcggg tcttgtagtt gccgtcgtcc ttgaagaaga tggtgcgctc
      601 ctggatgtag ccttcgggca tggcggactt gaagaagtcg tgctgcttca tgtggtcggg
      661 gtagcggctg aagcactgca cgccgtaggt cagggtggtc acgagggtgg gccagggcac
      721 gggcagcttg ccggtggtgc agatgaactt cagggtcagc ttgccgtagg tggcatcgcc
      781 ctcaccctcg ccggacacgc tgaacttgtg gccgtttacg tcgccgtcca gctcgaccag
      841 gatgggcacc accccggtga acagctcctc gcccttgctc accatgctcc ctccggtacc
      901 gcccttgtac agctcgtcca tgccgagagt gatcccggcg gcggtcacga actccagcag
      961 gaccatgtga tcgcgcttct cgttggggtc tttcgaaagt ttggactcca cgctcaggta
     1021 gtggttgtcg ggcagcagca cggggccgtc gccgatgggg gtgttctgct ggtagtggta
     1081 ggcgagctgc acgccgccgt cctcgatgtt gtggcggatg tggaagttcg ccttgatgcc
     1141 gttcttctgc ttgtcggcct tgatatagac gttgatcttc aggcccatca ggcggccgat
     1201 gatcttcacg gcggtggcca cctccttgaa ggtcttcttg cgacgcgtgt gatgatggtg
     1261 atgatgcat
//
